>Addgene plasmid #216909 | pST39-Mega'-deltaNF | addgene full sequence | sequence record 445463 | Addgene NGS Result
AACGCCAGCAACGCGGCCTTTTTACGGTTCCTGGCCTTTTGCTGGCCTTTTGCTCACATGTTCTTTCCTG
CGTTATCCCCTGATTCTGTGGATAACCGTATTACCGCCTTTGAGTGAGCTGATACCGCTCGCCGCAGCCG
AACGACCGAGCGCAGCGAGTCAGTGAGCGAGGAAGCGGAAGAGCGCCTGATGCGGTATTTTCTCCTTACG
CATCTGTGCGGTATTTCACACCGCAATGGTGCACTCTCAGTACAATCTGCTCTGATGCCGCATAGTTAAG
CCAGTATACACTCCGCTATCGCTACGTGACTGGGTCATGGCTGCGCCCCGACACCCGCCAACACCCGCTG
ACGCGCCCTGACGGGCTTGTCTGCTCCCGGCATCCGCTTACAGACAAGCTGTGACCGTCTCCGGGAGCTG
CATGTGTCAGAGGTTTTCACCGTCATCACCGAAACGCGCGAGGCAGCTGCGGTAAAGCTCATCAGCGTGG
TCGTGAAGCGATTCACAGATGTCTGCCTGTTCATCCGCGTCCAGCTCGTTGAGTTTCTCCAGAAGCGTTA
ATGTCTGGCTTCTGATAAAGCGGGCCATGTTAAGGGCGGTTTTTTCCTGTTTGGTCACTGATGCCTCCGT
GTAAGGGGGATTTCTGTTCATGGGGTAATGATACCGATGAAACGAGAGAGGATGCTCACGATACGGGTTA
CTGATGATGAACATGCCCGGTTACTGGAACGTTGTGAGGGTAAACAACTGGCGGTATGGATGCGGCGGGA
CCAGAGAAAAATCACTCAGGGTCAATGCCAGCGCTTCGTTAATACAGATGTAGGTGTTGGCACCATGCAT
CGATCCCGCGAAATTAATACGACTCACTATAGGGAGACCACAACGGTTTCCCTCTAGAGATAGCTTAGCG
ATGTGAAAGAAGCTGGAGAAAACTTTCAAGAAAAAGTTTCTTCTTCAGACGATAAAGAGAAGTCAAAAAA
TAAGCGGAAAATAAAAGGCGTAAATCAGATTAAAAAAGCAACGGATATTAAAAGCTCTACTAAGATTAAA
AGTTCTAATGATATTAAATCATCTACAGATTTAAAAACAATGGGATCATAAGCGAAAGGAGAAATGAGAT
ATGTCTATTCAAAAAAGTACTAATAGTTCAAGTTTAGCAGAAGTCATTGACCGTATTTTAGATAAAGGAA
TTGTTATTGATGCTTTTGCAAGAGTTTCTGTTGTAGGAATTGAAATTTTAACGATTGAAGCGCGAGTGGT
TATTGCCAGTGTTGATACATGGTTACGCTATGCAGAAGCAGTAGGGCTTCTTCGTGACGACGTAGAAGAA
AACGGTCTTCCTGAACGTTCAAATTCAAGTGAAGGGCAGCCGCGTTTTAGTATTTAATATGAAGTGGTAT
GGAACCTTCCTTTTTTGAGGGTGGTTCCAGCTTTTAGATCTAACTATTGGAGGCTACTAAAAATGGAAAT
TAAAAAAATTATGCAAGCCGTGAACGACTTTTTCGGTGAACACGTAGCTCCTCCTCATAAAATTACCTCG
GTGGAAGCTACTGAAGATGAAGGTTGGAGAGTTATTGTTGAAGTCATTGAAGAACGAGAATATATGAAAA
AATACGCCAAAGATGAAATGCTCGGAACGTACGAGTGCTTTGTAAATAAAGAAAAAGAAGTCATTTCATT
CAAACGACTCGACGTCAGATATAGAAGCGCCATTGGCATTGAAGCATAAACGATAAGATGGGTAGAAGAG
AAATAACGTGCTTCACAAATTAGTAACCGCACCCATTAACCTTGTAGTGAAAATCGGCGAAAAAGTACAG
GAAGAAGCTGATAAACAGCTATATGACCTTCCGACGATTCAGCAAAAGCTCATTCAGCTTCAAATGATGT
TTGAGCTTGGTGAAATTCCAGAAGAAGCGTTTCAAGAAAAAGAAGATGAATTGTTAATGAGGTACGAAAT
TGCGAAACGCAGAGAAATTGAACAATGGGAAGAGCTAACACAAAAAAGAAATGAGGAATCCTAGATGGGA
GAATTACTGTATTTATACGGTTTAATTCCAACAAAAGAAGCAGCAGCCATAGAGCCGTTTCCATCTTATA
AGGGGTTTGACGGAGAACATTCACTGTACCCAATTGCGTTTGATCAGGTGACGGCTGTAGTTTCTAAGCT
GGATGCTGACACCTATTCAGAAAAAGTGATTCAAGAAAAAATGGAGCAGGATATGAGCTGGCTGCAGGAA
AAAGCATTTCATCATCACGAAACGGTAGCCGCTTTGTACGAAGAATTTACGATCATTCCATTAAAATTTT
GCACCATTTATAAAGGTGAAGAAAGTCTGCAGGCAGCTATTGAGATTAACAAAGAAAAGATAGAGAATTC
ACTGACGCTGCTTCAAGGAAATGAAGAGTGGAATGTGAAAATTTACTGTGATGATACAGAGCTTAAAAAA
GGAATCAGCGAAACGAATGAAAGCGTGAAAGCGAAAAAACAAGAAATTAGTCACTTATCACCAGGAAGAC
AGTTTTTTGAAAAGAAAAAAATAGATCAGCTGATTGAAAAAGAATTAGAGCTTCACAAAAACAAAGTGTG
TGAAGAGATACATGACAAGCTAAAAGAATTATCGCTTTATGACTCTGTTAAAAAGAATTGGAGCAAAGAC
GTAACTGGCGCAGCTGAACAGATGGCGTGGAACAGCGTGTTTCTTCTCCCGTCTCTGCAGATTACTAAGT
TCGTAAACGAAATAGAAGAGCTTCAGCAAAGGCTTGAAAATAAAGGCTGGAAGTTTGAAGTGACGGGACC
ATGGCCGCCCTATCATTTCTCGAGCTTTGCGTAAAGTGAGGAATTAACATTATGTCTCTTAAACAATCCA
TGGAGAATAAAGATATTGCTCTTATTGATATTTTAGATGTCATTTTAGATAAAGGAGTCGCCATTAAAGG
AGACTTAATCATTTCCATAGCTGGCGTCGATTTAGTGTATTTGGATTTGCGGGTGCTTATTTCTTCGGTT
GAAACGCTTGTGCAAGCAAAAGAAGGAAATCACAAACCAATCACTTCTGAACAATTTGATAAACAAAAGG
AGGAATTAATGGATGCAACCGGTCAGCCAAGCAAATGGACGAATCCACTTGGATCCTGATCAAGCTGAAC
AAGGCTTAGCGCAGCTTGTGATGACAGTTATTGAGCTATTGAGGCAAATCGTTGAACGTCATGCCATGAG
GCGGGTGGAGGGTGGAACGTTGACGGACGAACAAATTGAAAACTTAGGAATTGCACTAATGAACTTAGAA
GAAAAAATGGACGAGTTGAAAGAGGTGTTCGGTCTGGATGCAGAAGATTTAAATATTGATCTTGGACCGC
TAGGCAGCCTGCTTTAAGCGGTCAGTAGGAGGAACAGTATGGCAGTCGAACATAATATGCAGTCAAGTAC
GATTGTAGATGTGCTCGAAAAGATTTTGGATAAAGGAGTCGTTATAGCGGGGGACATCACCGTAGGAATT
GCAGATGTCGAGCTATTAACGATAAAGATCCGCTTGATTGTGGCTTCGGTTGATAAGGCAAAAGAAATCG
GCATGGACTGGTGGGAAAATGATCCGTATCTCAGTTCAAAAGGAGCCAATAACAAAGCGCTCGAAGAAGA
AAATAAAATGCTGCATGAGCGGTTAAAAACGCTTGAAGAAAAAATAGAAACGAAACGTTAAAAACTGTAC
GCTACTTAAAAAATGGAGGGATTTACAATGGCAACTGAAACAAAATTAGATAACACACAGGCAGAAAACA
AGGAAAATAAAAATGCGGAAAACGGTTCAAAAGAAAAGAACGGTTCAAAAGCAAGCAAAACAACAAGCAG
CGGGCCAATCAAACGAGCGGTAGCAGGAGGCATCATCGGTGCAACGATTGGATATGTATCGACTCCTGAA
AATCGAAAAAGTCTCCTTGACCGCATTGATACAGACGAATTAAAAAGCAAAGCATCTGATTTAGGAACAA
AGGTAAAAGAAAAATCAAAAAGCAGCGTGGCCAGCCTGAAAACATCTGCGGGAAGCTTGTTTAAAAAAGA
TAAAGATAAATCAAAAGATGATGAAGAAAACGTAAATTCTTCTAGTAGCGAAACAGAAGACGATAACGTT
CAAGAGTACGACGAGTTAAAAGAAGAAAATCAAACTCTTCAAGATCGCTTATCACAGCTTGAAGAAAAAA
TGAACATGCTTGTTGAGCTTAGCCTCAATAAAAATCAAGACGAAGAAGCGGAAGATACAGATTCCGACGA
AGAAGAGAACGATGAGAACGATGAAAACGATGAAAACGAGCAGGACGATGAAAACGAAGAAGAAACATCT
AAGCCACGTAAAAAGGATAAAAAAGAAGCTGAGGAAGAAGAAAGTGAAAGTGACGAAGACAGCGAGGAAG
AAGAGGAAGATTCTCGCTCAAACAAAAAAAATAAAAAAGTAAAAACAGAAGAAGAAGACGAAGATGAAAG
CGAAGAAGAAAAAAAGGAAGCGAAACCAAAAAAGTCAACAGCTAAAAAATCAAAAAATACAAAAGCAAAG
AAAAACACGGACGAAGAAGATGATGAAGCAACATCTCTTTCTAGTGAAGACGATACAACAGCCTAAGACG
TAAAGGAGGAAAGAAAGACATGAGTACAGGCCCTTCTTTTTCAACTAAAGACAATACGCTTGAATACTTT
GTGAAAGCTTCTAATAAACACGGCTTTTCACTTGATATTTCATTAAATGTAAACGGCGCTGTGATTTCCG
GTACCATGATTTCAGCAAAAGAATACTTTGATTACTTAAGCGAAACGTTTGAAGAAGGCAGTGAAGTGGC
TCAGGCGCTAAGCGAACAATTCTCTTTAGCAAGCGAAGCGAGCGAATCAAACGGAGAAGCAGAAGCCCAT
TTTATTCATTTGAAAAATACAAAGATTTACTGTGGAGACAGTAAATCTACTCCTTCTAAAGGCAAAATCT
TTTGGAGAGGGAAAATAGCAGAAGTAGACGGGTTTTTCTTAGGAAAGATTTCTGATGCAAAATCAACGAG
TAAAAAGAGTTCATAAAAAACGGCGGGGTGATTGCCCCGCCGTTTTTTAGTGATGTGATGAGATGTGCAG
CTTCTTTTTTCGATACATGAGCGGAGTCATCTTCATTTCTTTTCGAAACTGATTAATAAAATAGCTTGTA
CTATTAAACCCTACTTGATAGGCGACTTCCGTCACATTTGCTTCTGCTTGCTGCAGTCCGGATTCGCGAA
CGCGTCTCGAGAGATCCGGCTGCTAACAAAGCCCGAAAGGAAGCTGAGTTGGCTGCTGCCACCGCTGAGC
AATAACTAGCATAACCCCTTGGGGCCTCTAAACGGGTCTTGAGGGGTTTTTTGCTGAAAGGAGGAACTAT
ATCCGACTAGTAGCCCGCCTAATGAGCGGGCTTTTTTTTAATTCCCCTATTTGTTTATTTTTCTAAATAC
ATTCAAATATGTATCCGCTCATGAGACAATAACCCTGATAAATGCTTCAATAATATTGAAAAAGGAAGAG
TATGAGTATTCAACATTTCCGTGTCGCCCTTATTCCCTTTTTTGCGGCATTTTGCCTTCCTGTTTTTGCT
CACCCAGAAACGCTCGTGAAAGTAAAAGACGCAGAGGACCAATTGGGGGCACGAGTGGGATACATAGAAC
TGGACTTGAATAGCGGTAAAATCCTTGAGAGTTTTCGCCCTGAAGAGCGTTTTCCAATGATGAGCACTTT
CAAAGTTCTGCTATGTGGAGCAGTATTATCCCGTGTAGATGCGGGGCAAGAGCAACTCGGACGACGAATA
CACTATTCGCAGAATGACTTGGTTGAATACTCCCCAGTGACAGAAAAGCACCTTACGGACGGAATGACGG
TAAGAGAATTATGTAGTGCCGCCATAACGATGAGTGATAACACTGCGGCGAACTTACTTCTGACAACCAT
CGGTGGACCGAAGGAATTAACCGCTTTTTTGCACAATATGGGAGACCATGTAACTCGCCTTGACCGTTGG
GAACCAGAACTGAATGAAGCCATACCAAACGACGAGCGAGACACCACAATGCCTGCGGCAATGGCAACAA
CATTACGCAAACTATTAACTGGCGAACTACTTACTCTGGCTTCACGGCAACAATTAATAGACTGGCTTGA
AGCGGATAAAGTTGCAGGACCACTACTGCGTTCGGCACTTCCTGCTGGCTGGTTTATTGCTGATAAATCT
GGGGCAGGAGAGCGTGGTTCACGGGGTATCATTGCCGCACTTGGACCAGATGGTAAGCCTTCCCGTATCG
TAGTTATCTACACGACGGGTAGTCAGGCAACTATGGACGAACGAAATAGACAGATTGCTGAAATAGGGGC
TTCACTGATTAAGCATTGGTAAACCGATACAATTAAAGGCTCCTTTTGGAGCCTTTTTTTTTGGACGGAC
CGGTAGAAAAGATCAAAGGATCTTCTTGAGATCCTTTTTTTCTGCGCGTAATCTGCTGCTTGCAAACAAA
AAAACCACCGCTACCAGCGGTGGTTTGTTTGCCGGATCAAGAGCTACCAACTCTTTTTCCGAAGGTAACT
GGCTTCAGCAGAGCGCAGATACCAAATACTGTCCTTCTAGTGTAGCCGTAGTTAGGCCACCACTTCAAGA
ACTCTGTAGCACCGCCTACATACCTCGCTCTGCTAATCCTGTTACCAGTGGCTGCTGCCAGTGGCGATAA
GTCGTGTCTTACCGGGTTGGACTCAAGACGATAGTTACCGGATAAGGCGCAGCGGTCGGGCTGAACGGGG
GGTTCGTGCACACAGCCCAGCTTGGAGCGAACGACCTACACCGAACTGAGATACCTACAGCGTGAGCTAT
GAGAAAGCGCCACGCTTCCCGAAGGGAGAAAGGCGGACAGGTATCCGGTAAGCGGCAGGGTCGGAACAGG
AGAGCGCACGAGGGAGCTTCCAGGGGGAAACGCCTGGTATCTTTATAGTCCTGTCGGGTTTCGCCACCTC
TGACTTGAGCGTCGATTTTTGTGATGCTCGTCAGGGGGGCGGAGCCTATGGAAA
Features (pLannotate 1.2.2; 16 found; start..end, strand, type, name):
     48..181     +  rep_origin     RSF ori (fragment): Plasmids containing the RSF 1030 origin of replication can be propagated in E. coli cells that contain additional plasmids with compatible origins.
    186..325     -  misc_feature   bom: basis of mobility region from pBR322
    427..618     -  CDS            rop: Rop protein, which maintains plasmids at low copy number; rop
    658..768     +  CDS            mbeC (fragment): MBEC_ECOLX - Experimental evidence at protein level: Swiss-Prot protein existence level 1. Required for efficient mobilization of ColE1 plasmid and is thus essential to promote the specific transfer of the plasmid during conjugation. Probably functions by inducing DNA bending, helping the MbeA relaxase to melt the DNA around the nic site and cleave the phosphodiester bond. Binds specifically double-stranded DNA (dsDNA) containing the ColE1 oriT but does not recognize the inverted repeat (IR). From Escherichia coli.
    855..873     +  promoter       T7 promoter: promoter for bacteriophage T7 RNA polymerase
   1121..1384    +  CDS            gvpB: GVPB_BACME - Protein inferred from homology: Swiss-Prot protein existence level 3. Gas vesicles are small, hollow, gas filled protein structures that are found in several microbial planktonic microorganisms. They allow the positioning of the organism at the favorable depth for growth. GvpA type proteins form the essential core of the structure. From Bacillus megaterium.
   2195..2211    +  5'UTR          OsADH 5'-UTR (fragment): translational enhancer from the 5'-UTR of the Oryza sativa alcohol dehydrogenase gene (Sugio et al., 2008)
   2852..3136    +  CDS            gvpS: GVPS_BACME - Protein inferred from homology: Swiss-Prot protein existence level 3. Gas vesicles are small, hollow, gas filled protein structures that are found in several microbial planktonic microorganisms. They allow the positioning of the organism at the favorable depth for growth (By similarity). From Bacillus megaterium.
   3399..3698    +  CDS            gvpJ: GVPJ_BACME - Protein inferred from homology: Swiss-Prot protein existence level 3. Gas vesicles are small, hollow, gas filled protein structures that are found in several microbial planktonic microorganisms. They allow the positioning of the organism at the favorable depth for growth. This protein could be important for the shape determination of the gas vesicle. From Bacillus megaterium.
   5117..5236    -  CDS            ydeC (fragment): YDEC_BACSU - Protein predicted: Swiss-Prot protein existence level 4. From Bacillus subtilis (strain 168).
   5269..5318    +  CDS            SET1 (fragment): solubility-enhancement tag derived from T7 phage gene 10B
   5326..5373    +  terminator     T7 terminator: transcription terminator for bacteriophage T7 RNA polymerase
   5440..5531    +  promoter       AmpR promoter: bla
   5532..6389    +  CDS            bla: BLAT_ECOLX - Experimental evidence at protein level: Swiss-Prot protein existence level 1. TEM-type are the most prevalent beta-lactamases in enterobacteria; they hydrolyze the beta-lactam bond in susceptible beta-lactam antibiotics, thus conferring resistance to penicillins and cephalosporins. TEM-3 and TEM-4 are capable of hydrolyzing cefotaxime and ceftazidime. TEM-5 is capable of hydrolyzing ceftazidime. TEM-6 is capable of hydrolyzing ceftazidime and aztreonam. TEM-8/CAZ-2, TEM- 16/CAZ-7 and TEM-24/CAZ-6 are markedly active against ceftazidime. IRT- 4 shows resistance to beta-lactamase in
   6396..6435    +  terminator     fd terminator: central terminator from bacteriophage fd (Otsuka and Kunisawa, 1982)
   6466..7054    +  rep_origin     ori: high-copy-number ColE1/pMB1/pBR322/pUC origin of replication
