[The description below was written by a language model from this plasmid's Addgene catalogue record and pLannotate feature annotations shown in this document.]
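Description:
pST39-Mega'-deltaNF is a bacterial expression plasmid built on the pST39 backbone, a T7-driven vector. It carries a modified version of the Priestia (formerly Bacillus) megaterium gas vesicle gene cluster, called Mega', in which GvpN and GvpF have been knocked out. The 7,054 nt sequenced plasmid is propagated in E. coli under ampicillin selection, conferred by the TEM beta-lactamase gene (bla) with its own promoter and a downstream fd terminator. Replication relies on a ColE1/pMB1-type origin. The adjacent rop gene and pBR322 bom region fit the low copy number stated in the catalogue entry. The short "RSF ori" and mbeC fragment annotations next to these elements are probably homology hits within the same backbone region rather than separate functional parts.

The payload lies between a T7 promoter and a T7 terminator, so expression needs a host that supplies T7 RNA polymerase. Within this roughly 4.4 kb interval the automated annotation identifies gvpB, which encodes the GvpA-type major structural shell protein, along with gvpS and gvpJ. Substantial stretches between and after these genes are unannotated and presumably hold the other cluster genes, but the record does not list them or state how the GvpN and GvpF knockouts were made. Small hits to a rice ADH 5'-UTR, a B. subtilis ydeC fragment and a SET1 tag fragment look like incidental matches.

The associated study mapped gas vesicle assembly through systematic protein-protein interaction analysis. In that context the plasmid most likely serves as a deletion variant for testing how the combined loss of GvpN and GvpF affects gas vesicle formation in E. coli.
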