Addgene plasmid #216909: pST39-Mega'-deltaNF
Purpose: Mega' with knockout of GvpN and GvpF
Depositing lab: George Lu. Depositing organization: Rice University. Publication: Elucidating the assembly of gas vesicles by systematic protein-protein interaction analysis. Iburg M, Anderson AP, Wong VT, Anton ED, He A, Lu GJ. EMBO J. 2024 Oct;43(19):4156-4172. doi: 10.1038/s44318-024-00178-2. Epub 2024 Sep 3. PubMed 39227754.
Backbone
  Vector backbone: pST39
  Vector type: Bacterial Expression
Growth in bacteria
  Bacterial resistance: Ampicillin, 100 μg/mL
  Growth temperature: 30°C
  Growth strain: DH5alpha
  Copy number: Low Copy
Gene/Insert
  Gene/Insert name: Mega' with knockout of GvpN and GvpF
  Species: Synthetic; Priestia megaterium
  Cloning method: Gibson Cloning
Terms and licenses: Academic/Nonprofit Terms; Industry Terms: Not Available to Industry
Depositor comments: Please visit https://www.biorxiv.org/content/10.1101/2023.07.23.550228v1 for bioRxiv preprint.
How to cite: pST39-Mega'-deltaNF was a gift from George Lu (Addgene plasmid # 216909 ; http://n2t.net/addgene:216909 ; RRID:Addgene_216909)
